>Addgene plasmid #128918 | JB15 | addgene full sequence | sequence record 254224 | Addgene NGS Result
GACGGATCGGGAGATCTCCCGATCCCCTATGGTGCACTCTCAGTACAATCTGCTCTGATGCCGCATAGTT
AAGCCAGTATCTGCTCCCTGCTTGTGTGTTGGAGGTCGCTGAGTAGTGCGCGAGCAAAATTTAAGCTACA
ACAAGGCAAGGCTTGACCGACAATTGCATGAAGAATCTGCTTAGGGTTAGGCGTTTTGCGCTGCTTCGCG
ATGTACGGGCCAGATATACGCGTTGACATTGATTATTGACTAGTTATTAATAGTAATCAATTACGGGGTC
ATTAGTTCATAGCCCATATATGGAGTTCCGCGTTACATAACTTACGGTAAATGGCCCGCCTGGCTGACCG
CCCAACGACCCCCGCCCATTGACGTCAATAATGACGTATGTTCCCATAGTAACGCCAATAGGGACTTTCC
ATTGACGTCAATGGGTGGAGTATTTACGGTAAACTGCCCACTTGGCAGTACATCAAGTGTATCATATGCC
AAGTACGCCCCCTATTGACGTCAATGACGGTAAATGGCCCGCCTGGCATTATGCCCAGTACATGACCTTA
TGGGACTTTCCTACTTGGCAGTACATCTACGTATTAGTCATCGCTATTACCATGGTGATGCGGTTTTGGC
AGTACATCAATGGGCGTGGATAGCGGTTTGACTCACGGGGATTTCCAAGTCTCCACCCCATTGACGTCAA
TGGGAGTTTGTTTTGGCACCAAAATCAACGGGACTTTCCAAAATGTCGTAACAACTCCGCCCCATTGACG
CAAATGGGCGGTAGGCGTGTACGGTGGGAGGTCTATATAAGCAGAGCTCTCTGGCTAACTAGAGAACCCA
CTGCTTACTGGCTTATCGAAATTAATACGACTCACTATAGGGAGACCCAAGCTGGCTAGCAAGCTTACCG
GTATGAGTATGGAAGATTATGATTTCCTGTTCAAAATTGTTTTAATTGGCAACGCTGGTGTGGGGAAGAC
GTGCCTCGTCCGAAGATTCACTCAGGGTCTTTTCCCCCCAGGTCAAGGAGCCACAATTGGAGTTGATTTT
ATGATTAAGACAGTGGAGATTAATGGTGAAAAAGTAAAGCTACAGATCTGGGACACAGCAGGTCTTGAGA
GATTTCGGTCCATTACCCAGAGTTACTACCGAAGCGCCAATGCCTTGATCCTCACCTATGACATTACCTG
TGAGGAATCCTTCCGTTGCCTTCCTGAGTGGCTGCGGGAGATAGAACAATATGCCAGCAACAAGGTCATC
ACTGTGTTAGTGGGCAACAAGATTGACCTGGCTGAAAGGAGAGAGGTTTCCCAGCAGCGAGCTGAAGAAT
TCTCAGAAGCTCAGGACATGTATTATCTGGAGACCTCAGCCAAGGAATCTGATAATGTGGAGAAACTCTT
CCTTGACTTAGCATGCCGACTCATCAGTGAAGCCAGACAGAACACACTTGTGAACAATGTATCCTCACCC
TTACCTGGAGAAGGGAAAAGCATCAGCTATTTGACTCCGCGGGAATTCGGAGCCGGAGCTGGTACCATGG
ACAAGGACAACACCGTGCCCCTGAAGCTGATCGCCCTGCTGGCCAACGGCGAGTTCCACTCTGGCGAGCA
GCTGGGAGAGACCCTGGGAATGAGCAGAGCCGCCATCAACAAGCACATCCAGACACTGAGAGACTGGGGA
GTGGACGTGTTCACCGTGCCTGGCAAGGGCTACAGCCTGCCTGAGCCTATCCAGCTGCTGAACGCCAAGC
AGATCCTGGGACAGCTGGATGGCGGAAGCGTGGCCGTGCTGCCTGTGATCGACTCCACCAATCAGTACCT
GCTGGACAGAATCGGAGAGCTGAAGTCCGGCGACGCCTGCATCGCCGAGTACCAGCAGGCTGGCAGAGGA
GGCAGAGGACGGAAGTGGTTCAGCCCATTCGGAGCCAACCTGTACCTGTCCATGTTCTGGAGACTGGAGC
AGGGACCTGCTGCTGCCATCGGACTGAGTCTGGTGATCGGAATCGTGATGGCCGAGGTGCTGAGAAAGCT
GGGAGCCGACAAGGTGAGAGTGAAGTGGCCTAATGACCTGTACCTCCAGGACCGCAAGCTGGCTGGCATC
CTGGTGGAGCTGACAGGCAAGACAGGCGATGCCGCTCAGATCGTGATCGGAGCCGGAATCAACATGGCCA
TGAGAAGAGTGGAGGAGAGCGTGGTGAACCAGGGCTGGATCACCCTGCAGGAGGCTGGCATCAACCTGGA
CCGGAACACCCTGGCCGCCATGCTGATCAGAGAGCTGAGAGCCGCTCTGGAGCTGTTCGAGCAGGAGGGA
CTGGCTCCTTACCTGAGCAGATGGGAGAAGCTGGACAACTTCATCAACAGACCTGTGAAGCTGATCATCG
GCGACAAGGAAATCTTCGGCATCTCCAGAGGAATCGACAAGCAGGGAGCTCTGCTGCTGGAGCAGGACGG
AATCATCAAGCCCTGGATGGGCGGAGAAATCTCCCTGAGAAGCGCAGAGAAGGGATCCGTCGACGGAGCC
GGTGCTGGCGCATACCCCTACGACGTGCCCGACTACGCAGGCTCCGCAGTTCCAGCGGTAGAAATCACCC
ACACCTTCTGGGAAAGGAACCTGCCCTCTGTTTCTGGCCTGCTGAAGATCATTGGATTTTCCACATCAGT
AACTGCCCTGGGGTTTGTGCTGTACAAATACAAGCTCCTGCCACGGTCTTGACCCGGGGATATCCAGCAC
AGTGGCGGCCGCTCGAGTCTAGAGGGCCCGTTTAAACCCGCTGATCAGCCTCGACTGTGCCTTCTAGTTG
CCAGCCATCTGTTGTTTGCCCCTCCCCCGTGCCTTCCTTGACCCTGGAAGGTGCCACTCCCACTGTCCTT
TCCTAATAAAATGAGGAAATTGCATCGCATTGTCTGAGTAGGTGTCATTCTATTCTGGGGGGTGGGGTGG
GGCAGGACAGCAAGGGGGAGGATTGGGAAGACAATAGCAGGCATGCTGGGGATGCGGTGGGCTCTATGGC
TTCTGAGGCGGAAAGAACCAGCTGGGGCTCTAGGGGGTATCCCC
[124 nt withheld, positions 3055-3178]
C
[91 nt withheld, positions 3180-3270]
A
[49 nt withheld, positions 3272-3320]
CCTTTGACGTTGGAGTCCACGTTCTTT
[37 nt withheld, positions 3348-3384]
ACCCTATCTCGGTCTATTCTTTTGATTTATAAGGGATTTTGCCGATTTCGGCCTATTGGTTAAAAAATGA
GCTGATTTAACAAAAATTTAACGCGAATTAATTCTGTGGAATGTGTGTCAGTTAGGGTGTGGAAAGTCCC
CAGGCTCCCCAGCAGGCAGAAGTATGCAAAGCATGCATCTCAATTAGTCAGCAACCAGGTGTGGAAAGTC
CCCAGGCTCCCCAGCAGGCAGAAGTATGCAAAGCATGCATCTCAATTAGTCAGCAACCATAGTCCCGCCC
CTAACTCCGCCCATCCCGCCCCTAACTCCGCCCAGTTCCGCCCATTCTCCGCCCCATGGCTGACTAATTT
TTTTTATTTATGCAGAGGCCGAGGCCGCCTCTGCCTCTGAGCTATTCCAGAAGTAGTGAGGAGGCTTTTT
TGGAGGCCTAGGCTTTTGCAAAAAGCTCCCGGGAGCTTGTATATCCATTTTCGGATCTGATCAAGAGACA
GGATGAGGATCGTTTCGCATGATTGAACAAGATGGATTGCACGCAGGTTCTCCGGCCGCTTGGGTGGAGA
GGCTATTCGGCTATGACTGGGCACAACAGACAATCGGCTGCTCTGATGCCGCCGTGTTCCGGCTGTCAGC
GCAGGGGCGCCCGGTTCTTTTTGTCAAGACCGACCTGTCCGGTGCCCTGAATGAACTGCAGGACGAGGCA
GCGCGGCTATCGTGGCTGGCCACGACGGGCGTTCCTTGCGCAGCTGTGCTCGACGTTGTCACTGAAGCGG
GAAGGGACTGGCTGCTATTGGGCGAAGTGCCGGGGCAGGATCTCCTGTCATCTCACCTTGCTCCTGCCGA
GAAAGTATCCATCATGGCTGATGCAATGCGGCGGCTGCATACGCTTGATCCGGCTACCTGCCCATTCGAC
CACCAAGCGAAACATCGCATCGAGCGAGCACGTACTCGGATGGAAGCCGGTCTTGTCGATCAGGATGATC
TGGACGAAGAGCATCAGGGGCTCGCGCCAGCCGAACTGTTCGCCAGGCTCAAGGCGCGCATGCCCGACGG
CGAGGATCTCGTCGTGACCCATGGCGATGCCTGCTTGCCGAATATCATGGTGGAAAATGGCCGCTTTTCT
GGATTCATCGACTGTGGCCGGCTGGGTGTGGCGGACCGCTATCAGGACATAGCGTTGGCTACCCGTGATA
TTGCTGAAGAGCTTGGCGGCGAATGGGCTGACCGCTTCCTCGTGCTTTACGGTATCGCCGCTCCCGATTC
GCAGCGCATCGCCTTCTATCGCCTTCTTGACGAGTTCTTCTGAGCGGGACTCTGGGGTTCGAAATGACCG
ACCAAGCGACGCCCAACCTGCCATCACGAGATTTCGATTCCACCGCCGCCTTCTATGAAAGGTTGGGCTT
CGGAATCGTTTTCCGGGACGCCGGCTGGATGATCCTCCAGCGCGGGGATCTCATGCTGGAGTTCTTCGCC
CACCCCAACTTGTTTATTGCAGCTTATAATGGTTACAAATAAAGCAATAGCATCACAAATTTCACAAATA
AAGCATTTTTTTCACTGCATTCTAGTTGTGGTTTGTCCAAACTCATCAATGTATCTTATCATGTCTGTAT
ACCGTCGACCTCTAGCTAGAGCTTGGCGTAATCATGGTCATAGCTGTTTCCTGTGTGAAATTGTTATCCG
CTCACAATTCCACACAACATACGAGCCGGAAGCATAAAGTGTAAAGCCTGGGGTGCCTAATGAGTGAGCT
AACTCACATTAATTGCGTTGCGCTCACTGCCCGCTTTCCAGTCGGGAAACCTGTCGTGCCAGCTGCATTA
ATGAATCGGCCAACGCGCGGGGAGAGGCGGTTTGCGTATTGGGCGCTCTTCCGCTTCCTCGCTCACTGAC
TCGCTGCGCTCGGTCGTTCGGCTGCGGCGAGCGGTATCAGCTCACTCAAAGGCGGTAATACGGTTATCCA
CAGAATCAGGGGATAACGCAGGAAAGAACATGTGAGCAAAAGGCCAGCAAAAGGCCAGGAACCGTAAAAA
GGCCGCGTTGCTGGCGTTTTTCCATAGGCTCCGCCCCCCTGACGAGCATCACAAAAATCGACGCTCAAGT
CAGAGGTGGCGAAACCCGACAGGACTATAAAGATACCAGGCGTTTCCCCCTGGAAGCTCCCTCGTGCGCT
CTCCTGTTCCGACCCTGCCGCTTACCGGATACCTGTCCGCCTTTCTCCCTTCGGGAAGCGTGGCGCTTTC
TCATAGCTCACGCTGTAGGTATCTCAGTTCGGTGTAGGTCGTTCGCTCCAAGCTGGGCTGTGTGCACGAA
CCCCCCGTTCAGCCCGACCGCTGCGCCTTATCCGGTAACTATCGTCTTGAGTCCAACCCGGTAAGACACG
ACTTATCGCCACTGGCAGCAGCCACTGGTAACAGGATTAGCAGAGCGAGGTATGTAGGCGGTGCTACAGA
GTTCTTGAAGTGGTGGCCTAACTACGGCTACACTAGAAGAACAGTATTTGGTATCTGCGCTCTGCTGAAG
CCAGTTACCTTCGGAAAAAGAGTTGGTAGCTCTTGATCCGGCAAACAAACCACCGCTGGTAGCGGTGGTT
TTTTTGTTTGCAAGCAGCAGATTACGCGCAGAAAAAAAGGATCTCAAGAAGATCCTTTGATCTTTTCTAC
GGGGTCTGACGCTCAGTGGAACGAAAACTCACGTTAAGGGATTTTGGTCATGAGATTATCAAAAAGGATC
TTCACCTAGATCCTTTTAAATTAAAAATGAAGTTTTAAATCAATCTAAAGTATATATGAGTAAACTTGGT
CTGACAGTTACCAATGCTTAATCAGTGAGGCACCTATCTCAGCGATCTGTCTATTTCGTTCATCCATAGT
TGCCTGACTCCCCGTCGTGTAGATAACTACGATACGGGAGGGCTTACCATCTGGCCCCAGTGCTGCAATG
ATACCGCGAGACCCACGCTCACCGGCTCCAGATTTATCAGCAATAAACCAGCCAGCCGGAAGGGCCGAGC
GCAGAAGTGGTCCTGCAACTTTATCCGCCTCCATCCAGTCTATTAATTGTTGCCGGGAAGCTAGAGTAAG
TAGTTCGCCAGTTAATAGTTTGCGCAACGTTGTTGCCATTGCTACAGGCATCGTGGTGTCACGCTCGTCG
TTTGGTATGGCTTCATTCAGCTCCGGTTCCCAACGATCAAGGCGAGTTACATGATCCCCCATGTTGTGCA
AAAAAGCGGTTAGCTCCTTCGGTCCTCCGATCGTTGTCAGAAGTAAGTTGGCCGCAGTGTTATCACTCAT
GGTTATGGCAGCACTGCATAATTCTCTTACTGTCATGCCATCCGTAAGATGCTTTTCTGTGACTGGTGAG
TACTCAACCAAGTCATTCTGAGAATAGTGTATGCGGCGACCGAGTTGCTCTTGCCCGGCGTCAATACGGG
ATAATACCGCGCCACATAGCAGAACTTTAAAAGTGCTCATCATTGGAAAACGTTCTTCGGGGCGAAAACT
CTCAAGGATCTTACCGCTGTTGAGATCCAGTTCGATGTAACCCACTCGTGCACCCAACTGATCTTCAGCA
TCTTTTACTTTCACCAGCGTTTCTGGGTGAGCAAAAACAGGAAGGCAAAATGCCGCAAAAAAGGGAATAA
GGGCGACACGGAAATGTTGAATACTCATACTCTTCCTTTTTCAATATTATTGAAGCATTTATCAGGGTTA
TTGTCTCATGAGCGGATACATATTTGAATGTATTTAGAAAAATAAACAAATAGGGGTTCCGCGCACATTT
CCCCGAAAAGTGCCACCTGACGTC
Features (pLannotate 1.2.2; 22 found; start..end, strand, type, name):
     28..80      -  misc_feature   bom (fragment): basis of mobility region from pBR322
    235..614     +  enhancer       CMV enhancer: human cytomegalovirus immediate early enhancer
    615..818     +  promoter       CMV promoter: human cytomegalovirus (CMV) immediate early promoter
    814..847     +  LTR            5' LTR (truncated) (fragment): truncated 5' long terminal repeat (LTR) from HIV-1
    863..881     +  promoter       T7 promoter: promoter for bacteriophage T7 RNA polymerase
    913..1506    +  CDS            RAB30: RAB30_HUMAN - Experimental evidence at protein level: Swiss-Prot protein existence level 1. The small GTPases Rab are key regulators of intracellular membrane trafficking, from the formation of transport vesicles to their fusion with membranes. Rabs cycle between an inactive GDP-bound form and an active GTP-bound form that is able to recruit to membranes different set of downstream effectors directly responsible for vesicle formation, movement, tethering and fusion (By similarity). Required for maintaining the structural integrity of the Golgi apparatus, possibly by mediating interactions with
   1543..2502    +  CDS            BirA(R118G): promiscuous R118G mutant of the E. coli biotin protein ligase (Cronan, 2005) also known as BirA* or BioID
   2569..2709    +  CDS            MAOA (fragment): AOFA_HUMAN - Experimental evidence at protein level: Swiss-Prot protein existence level 1. Catalyzes the oxidative deamination of biogenic and xenobiotic amines and has important functions in the metabolism of neuroactive and vasoactive amines in the central nervous system and peripheral tissues. MAOA preferentially oxidizes biogenic amines such as 5-hydroxytryptamine (5-HT), norepinephrine and epinephrine. From Homo sapiens (Human).
   2785..3009    +  polyA_signal   bGH poly(A) signal: bovine growth hormone polyadenylation signal
   3013..3034    +  promoter       SV40 promoter (fragment): SV40 enhancer and early promoter
   3055..3483    +  rep_origin     f1 ori (sequence partly withheld): f1 bacteriophage origin of replication; arrow indicates direction of (+) strand synthesis
   3497..3826    +  promoter       SV40 promoter: SV40 enhancer and early promoter
   3893..4684    +  CDS            neo: KKA2_KLEPN - Also known as kan, nptII. Experimental evidence at protein level: Swiss-Prot protein existence level 1. Resistance to kanamycin, neomycin, paromomycin, ribostamycin, butirosin and gentamicin B. From Klebsiella pneumoniae.
   4708..4866    +  CDS            ble (fragment): BLE_KLEPN - Experimental evidence at protein level: Swiss-Prot protein existence level 1. Binding protein with a strong affinity to the bleomycin family of antibiotics. Binds to CL990; an antimitotic-antibiotic compound. From Klebsiella pneumoniae.
   4861..4982    +  polyA_signal   SV40 poly(A) signal: SV40 polyadenylation signal
   5055..5071    -  protein_bind   lac operator: The lac repressor binds to the lac operator to inhibit transcription in E. coli. This inhibition can be relieved by adding lactose or isopropyl-β-D-thiogalactopyranoside (IPTG). lac repressor encoded by lacI
   5079..5109    -  promoter       lac promoter: promoter for the E. coli lac operon
   5124..5145    -  protein_bind   CAP binding site: CAP binding activates transcription in the presence of cAMP. E. coli catabolite activator protein
   5158..5250    -  CDS            lacI (fragment): lac repressor; lacI; The lac repressor binds to the lac operator to inhibit transcription in E. coli. This inhibition can be relieved by adding lactose or isopropyl-β-D-thiogalactopyranoside (IPTG).
   5433..6021    -  rep_origin     ori: high-copy-number ColE1/pMB1/pBR322/pUC origin of replication
   6192..7052    -  CDS            AmpR: β-lactamase; bla; confers resistance to ampicillin, carbenicillin, and related antibiotics
   7053..7157    -  promoter       AmpR promoter: bla
