[The description below was written by a language model from this plasmid's Addgene catalogue record and pLannotate feature annotations shown in this document.]
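Description:
JB15 is a 7.2 kb mammalian expression plasmid built on a backbone recorded as "cDNA3.21", with a layout typical of the pcDNA3 family. It is propagated in E. coli through a high-copy ColE1/pUC-type origin and selected with ampicillin via the β-lactamase gene. An f1 origin is also present. For selection in mammalian cells, it carries a neomycin phosphotransferase gene driven by the SV40 enhancer/early promoter and terminated by an SV40 polyadenylation signal. Short annotated fragments (HIV-1 LTR, ble, lacI, bom and the lac promoter/operator region) appear to be backbone remnants or partial matches rather than functional parts.

The payload is a single fusion open reading frame expressed from the CMV immediate-early enhancer/promoter and terminated by the bovine growth hormone polyadenylation signal, with a T7 promoter just upstream of the coding region. The fusion begins with human RAB30, a Golgi-associated small GTPase. The insert name gives it as a "QL" form, conventionally a glutamine-to-leucine substitution that locks a Rab in the GTP-bound active state, although the record does not specify the residue. It is followed by BirA(R118G), the promiscuous biotin ligase known as BirA* or BioID. An HA epitope tag comes next according to the insert name, though it is not separately annotated in the feature table. The fusion ends with a C-terminal fragment of human monoamine oxidase A, which serves as a mitochondrial targeting anchor.

Together these parts relocalise the Rab to mitochondria, where the ligase biotinylates nearby proteins. This allows Rab30 interactors and effectors to be identified in living cells by proximity labelling at an ectopic site.
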