Addgene plasmid #128918: JB15
Purpose: mammalian expression, proximity labelling, mitochondrial relocalisation
Depositing lab: Sean Munro. Depositing organization: MRC Laboratory of Molecular Biology. Publication: In vivo identification of GTPase interactors by mitochondrial relocalization and proximity biotinylation. Gillingham AK, Bertram J, Begum F, Munro S. Elife. 2019 Jul 11;8. pii: 45916. doi: 10.7554/eLife.45916. PubMed 31294692.
Backbone
  Vector backbone: cDNA3.21
  Vector type: Mammalian Expression
Growth in bacteria
  Bacterial resistance: Ampicillin, 100 μg/mL
  Growth temperature: 37°C
  Growth strain: DH5alpha
  Copy number: High Copy
Gene/Insert
  Gene/Insert name: Rab30QL-BirA*-HA-MAO
  Species: H. sapiens (human)
  Entrez Gene: RAB30
  Cloning method: Restriction Enzyme; 5′ cloning site Unknown (unknown if destroyed); 3′ cloning site Unknown (unknown if destroyed)
Terms and licenses: Academic/Nonprofit Terms; Industry Terms: Not Available to Industry
Depositor comments: Please visit https://www.biorxiv.org/content/10.1101/553206v2 for bioRxiv preprint.
How to cite: JB15 was a gift from Sean Munro (Addgene plasmid # 128918 ; http://n2t.net/addgene:128918 ; RRID:Addgene_128918)
